Addgene plasmid #136546: NdeI – SpeI(NheI) – BamHI/BglII - ANXA2 (23-339)
Purpose: (Empty Backbone) Expresses ANXA2 chimeras in bacterial cells
Depositing lab: Laszlo Nyitray. Depositing organization: Eotvos Lorand University. Publication: Structure Determination of the Transactivation Domain of p53 in Complex with S100A4 Using Annexin A2 as a Crystallization Chaperone. Ecsedi P, Gogl G, Hof H, Kiss B, Harmat V, Nyitray L. Structure. 2020 Aug 4;28(8):943-953.e4. doi: 10.1016/j.str.2020.05.001. Epub 2020 May 21. PubMed 32442400.
Backbone
  Vector backbone: pET15
  Vector type: Bacterial Expression
  Promoter: T7
  Tag / fusion protein: ANXA2 (23-339) (C terminal on insert); His-tag (N terminal on insert)
Growth in bacteria
  Bacterial resistance: Ampicillin, 100 μg/mL
  Growth temperature: 37°C
  Growth strain: DH5alpha
  Copy number: Low Copy
Gene/Insert
  Cloning method: Restriction Enzyme
Terms and licenses: Academic/Nonprofit Terms; Industry Terms: Not Available to Industry
Depositor comments: More data in this paper: Structure determination of the transactivation domain of p53 in complex with S100A4 using annexin A2 as a crystallization chaperone
How to cite: NdeI – SpeI(NheI) – BamHI/BglII - ANXA2 (23-339) was a gift from Laszlo Nyitray (Addgene plasmid # 136546 ; http://n2t.net/addgene:136546 ; RRID:Addgene_136546)
