[The description below was written by a language model from this plasmid's Addgene catalogue record and pLannotate feature annotations shown in this document.]
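Description:
NdeI – SpeI(NheI) – BamHI/BglII - ANXA2 (23-339) is a pET15-based bacterial expression vector catalogued as an empty backbone for making annexin A2 fusion proteins in E. coli. It carries the pBR322-type ColE1 origin together with the bom region and the rop gene, consistent with the recorded low copy number, and is selected with ampicillin through the β-lactamase gene. Several tetracycline-resistance fragments and a tet promoter are annotated, but these are non-functional remnants of the pBR322 ancestry. A lacI gene with its own promoter supplies lac repressor.

The expression cassette consists of a T7 promoter followed by a lac operator, the phage T7 gene 10 ribosome binding site, an N-terminal His tag, a short interval, the human ANXA2 coding sequence (residues 23–339 according to the name) and a T7 terminator. Transcription therefore depends on a host that supplies T7 RNA polymerase and is held off by lac repressor until induction with IPTG. As the plasmid name indicates, restriction sites (NdeI, SpeI/NheI, BamHI/BglII) sit upstream of ANXA2, so that a peptide or protein of interest can be inserted by restriction cloning between the His tag and annexin A2, giving a chimera with ANXA2 at its C-terminal end. The short "SET1" fragment annotated after ANXA2 is probably vector sequence preceding the terminator rather than a deliberate tag.

The associated publication used annexin A2 as a crystallization chaperone to determine the structure of the p53 transactivation domain bound to S100A4, and this backbone serves that kind of structural work. The depositor and sequencing-derived records differ by only a few nucleotides and show the same features.
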