Features (pLannotate 1.2.2; 20 found; start..end, strand, type, name):
    104..208     +  promoter       AmpR promoter: bla
    209..1069    +  CDS            AmpR: β-lactamase; bla; confers resistance to ampicillin, carbenicillin, and related antibiotics
   1240..1828    +  rep_origin     ori: high-copy-number ColE1/pMB1/pBR322/pUC origin of replication
   2014..2156    -  misc_feature   bom: basis of mobility region from pBR322
   2258..2449    -  CDS            rop: Rop protein, which maintains plasmids at low copy number; rop
   2466..2846    +  CDS            YPB1_ECOLX: Protein predicted: Swiss-Prot protein existence level 4. From Escherichia coli.
   3088..3712    -  CDS            TcR (fragment): tetracycline efflux protein; tet; confers resistance to tetracycline
   3727..3748    -  protein_bind   CAP binding site: CAP binding activates transcription in the presence of cAMP. E. coli catabolite activator protein
   3761..4843    -  CDS            lacI: lac repressor; lacI; The lac repressor binds to the lac operator to inhibit transcription in E. coli. This inhibition can be relieved by adding lactose or isopropyl-β-D-thiogalactopyranoside (IPTG).
   4844..4921    -  promoter       lacI promoter: lacI
   4929..5208    -  CDS            TcR (fragment): tetracycline efflux protein; tet; confers resistance to tetracycline
   5230..5248    +  promoter       T7 promoter: promoter for bacteriophage T7 RNA polymerase
   5249..5273    +  protein_bind   lac operator: The lac repressor binds to the lac operator to inhibit transcription in E. coli. This inhibition can be relieved by adding lactose or isopropyl-β-D-thiogalactopyranoside (IPTG). lac repressor encoded by lacI
   5288..5310    +  RBS            RBS: efficient ribosome binding site from bacteriophage T7 gene 10 (Olins and Rangwala, 1989)
   5323..5340    +  CDS            7xHis (fragment): 6xHis affinity tag
   5368..6354    +  CDS            ANXA2: ANXA2_HUMAN - Also known as ANX2, ANX2L4, CAL1H, LPC2D. Experimental evidence at protein level: Swiss-Prot protein existence level 1. Calcium-regulated membrane-binding protein whose affinity for calcium is greatly enhanced by anionic phospholipids. It binds two calcium ions with high affinity. May be involved in heat-stress response. Inhibits PCSK9-enhanced LDLR degradation, probably reduces PCSK9 protein levels via a translational mechanism but also competes with LDLR for binding with PCSK9 (PubMed:18799458, PubMed:24808179, PubMed:22848640). From Homo sapiens (Human).
   6369..6418    +  CDS            SET1 (fragment): solubility-enhancement tag derived from T7 phage gene 10B
   6426..6473    +  terminator     T7 terminator: transcription terminator for bacteriophage T7 RNA polymerase
   6496..6600    -  CDS            TcR (fragment): tetracycline efflux protein; tet; confers resistance to tetracycline
   6648..6676    -  promoter       tet promoter: E. coli promoter for tetracycline efflux protein gene
>Addgene plasmid #136546 | NdeI – SpeI(NheI) – BamHI/BglII - ANXA2 (23-339) | depositor full sequence | sequence record 264446 | NdeI – SpeI(NheI) – BamHI/BglII - ANXA2 (23-339)
TTCTTGAAGACGAAAGGGCCTCGTGATACGCCTATTTTTATAGGTTAATGTCATGATAATAATGGTTTCT
TAGACGTCAGGTGGCACTTTTCGGGGAAATGTGCGCGGAACCCCTATTTGTTTATTTTTCTAAATACATT
CAAATATGTATCCGCTCATGAGACAATAACCCTGATAAATGCTTCAATAATATTGAAAAAGGAAGAGTAT
GAGTATTCAACATTTCCGTGTCGCCCTTATTCCCTTTTTTGCGGCATTTTGCCTTCCTGTTTTTGCTCAC
CCAGAAACGCTGGTGAAAGTAAAAGATGCTGAAGATCAGTTGGGTGCACGAGTGGGTTACATCGAACTGG
ATCTCAACAGCGGTAAGATCCTTGAGAGTTTTCGCCCCGAAGAACGTTTTCCAATGATGAGCACTTTTAA
AGTTCTGCTATGTGGCGCGGTATTATCCCGTGTTGACGCCGGGCAAGAGCAACTCGGTCGCCGCATACAC
TATTCTCAGAATGACTTGGTTGAGTACTCACCAGTCACAGAAAAGCATCTTACGGATGGCATGACAGTAA
GAGAATTATGCAGTGCTGCCATAACCATGAGTGATAACACTGCGGCCAACTTACTTCTGACAACGATCGG
AGGACCGAAGGAGCTAACCGCTTTTTTGCACAACATGGGGGATCATGTAACTCGCCTTGATCGTTGGGAA
CCGGAGCTGAATGAAGCCATACCAAACGACGAGCGTGACACCACGATGCCTGCAGCAATGGCAACAACGT
TGCGCAAACTATTAACTGGCGAACTACTTACTCTAGCTTCCCGGCAACAATTAATAGACTGGATGGAGGC
GGATAAAGTTGCAGGACCACTTCTGCGCTCGGCCCTTCCGGCTGGCTGGTTTATTGCTGATAAATCTGGA
GCCGGTGAGCGTGGGTCTCGCGGTATCATTGCAGCACTGGGGCCAGATGGTAAGCCCTCCCGTATCGTAG
TTATCTACACGACGGGGAGTCAGGCAACTATGGATGAACGAAATAGACAGATCGCTGAGATAGGTGCCTC
ACTGATTAAGCATTGGTAACTGTCAGACCAAGTTTACTCATATATACTTTAGATTGATTTAAAACTTCAT
TTTTAATTTAAAAGGATCTAGGTGAAGATCCTTTTTGATAATCTCATGACCAAAATCCCTTAACGTGAGT
TTTCGTTCCACTGAGCGTCAGACCCCGTAGAAAAGATCAAAGGATCTTCTTGAGATCCTTTTTTTCTGCG
CGTAATCTGCTGCTTGCAAACAAAAAAACCACCGCTACCAGCGGTGGTTTGTTTGCCGGATCAAGAGCTA
CCAACTCTTTTTCCGAAGGTAACTGGCTTCAGCAGAGCGCAGATACCAAATACTGTCCTTCTAGTGTAGC
CGTAGTTAGGCCACCACTTCAAGAACTCTGTAGCACCGCCTACATACCTCGCTCTGCTAATCCTGTTACC
AGTGGCTGCTGCCAGTGGCGATAAGTCGTGTCTTACCGGGTTGGACTCAAGACGATAGTTACCGGATAAG
GCGCAGCGGTCGGGCTGAACGGGGGGTTCGTGCACACAGCCCAGCTTGGAGCGAACGACCTACACCGAAC
TGAGATACCTACAGCGTGAGCTATGAGAAAGCGCCACGCTTCCCGAAGGGAGAAAGGCGGACAGGTATCC
GGTAAGCGGCAGGGTCGGAACAGGAGAGCGCACGAGGGAGCTTCCAGGGGGAAACGCCTGGTATCTTTAT
AGTCCTGTCGGGTTTCGCCACCTCTGACTTGAGCGTCGATTTTTGTGATGCTCGTCAGGGGGGCGGAGCC
TATGGAAAAACGCCAGCAACGCGGCCTTTTTACGGTTCCTGGCCTTTTGCTGGCCTTTTGCTCACATGTT
CTTTCCTGCGTTATCCCCTGATTCTGTGGATAACCGTATTACCGCCTTTGAGTGAGCTGATACCGCTCGC
CGCAGCCGAACGACCGAGCGCAGCGAGTCAGTGAGCGAGGAAGCGGAAGAGCGCCTGATGCGGTATTTTC
TCCTTACGCATCTGTGCGGTATTTCACACCGCATATATGGTGCACTCTCAGTACAATCTGCTCTGATGCC
GCATAGTTAAGCCAGTATACACTCCGCTATCGCTACGTGACTGGGTCATGGCTGCGCCCCGACACCCGCC
AACACCCGCTGACGCGCCCTGACGGGCTTGTCTGCTCCCGGCATCCGCTTACAGACAAGCTGTGACCGTC
TCCGGGAGCTGCATGTGTCAGAGGTTTTCACCGTCATCACCGAAACGCGCGAGGCAGCTGCGGTAAAGCT
CATCAGCGTGGTCGTGAAGCGATTCACAGATGTCTGCCTGTTCATCCGCGTCCAGCTCGTTGAGTTTCTC
CAGAAGCGTTAATGTCTGGCTTCTGATAAAGCGGGCCATGTTAAGGGCGGTTTTTTCCTGTTTGGTCACT
GATGCCTCCGTGTAAGGGGGATTTCTGTTCATGGGGGTAATGATACCGATGAAACGAGAGAGGATGCTCA
CGATACGGGTTACTGATGATGAACATGCCCGGTTACTGGAACGTTGTGAGGGTAAACAACTGGCGGTATG
GATGCGGCGGGACCAGAGAAAAATCACTCAGGGTCAATGCCAGCGCTTCGTTAATACAGATGTAGGTGTT
CCACAGGGTAGCCAGCAGCATCCTGCGATGCAGATCCGGAACATAATGGTGCAGGGCGCTGACTTCCGCG
TTTCCAGACTTTACGAAACACGGAAACCGAAGACCATTCATGTTGTTGCTCAGGTCGCAGACGTTTTGCA
GCAGCAGTCGCTTCACGTTCGCTCGCGTATCGGTGATTCATTCTGCTAACCAGTAAGGCAACCCCGCCAG
CCTAGCCGGGTCCTCAACGACAGGAGCACGATCATGCGCACCCGTGGCCAGGACCCAACGCTGCCCGAGA
TGCGCCGCGTGCGGCTGCTGGAGATGGCGGACGCGATGGATATGTTCTGCCAAGGGTTGGTTTGCGCATT
CACAGTTCTCCGCAAGAATTGATTGGCTCCAATTCTTGGAGTGGTGAATCCGTTAGCGAGGTGCCGCCGG
CTTCCATTCAGGTCGAGGTGGCCCGGCTCCATGCACCGCGACGCAACGCGGGGAGGCAGACAAGGTATAG
GGCGGCGCCTACAATCCATGCCAACCCGTTCCATGTGCTCGCCGAGGCGGCATAAATCGCCGTGACGATC
AGCGGTCCAGTGATCGAAGTTAGGCTGGTAAGAGCCGCGAGCGATCCTTGAAGCTGTCCCTGATGGTCGT
CATCTACCTGCCTGGACAGCATGGCCTGCAACGCGGGCATCCCGATGCCGCCGGAAGCGAGAAGAATCAT
AATGGGGAAGGCCATCCAGCCTCGCGTCGCGAACGCCAGCAAGACGTAGCCCAGCGCGTCGGCCGCCATG
CCGGCGATAATGGCCTGCTTCTCGCCGAAACGTTTGGTGGCGGGACCAGTGACGAAGGCTTGAGCGAGGG
CGTGCAAGATTCCGAATACCGCAAGCGACAGGCCGATCATCGTCGCGCTCCAGCGAAAGCGGTCCTCGCC
GAAAATGACCCAGAGCGCTGCCGGCACCTGTCCTACGAGTTGCATGATAAAGAAGACAGTCATAAGTGCG
GCGACGATAGTCATGCCCCGCGCCCACCGGAAGGAGCTGACTGGGTTGAAGGCTCTCAAGGGCATCGGTC
GAGATCCCGGTGCCTAATGAGTGAGCTAACTTACATTAATTGCGTTGCGCTCACTGCCCGCTTTCCAGTC
GGGAAACCTGTCGTGCCAGCTGCATTAATGAATCGGCCAACGCGCGGGGAGAGGCGGTTTGCGTATTGGG
CGCCAGGGTGGTTTTTCTTTTCACCAGTGAGACGGGCAACAGCTGATTGCCCTTCACCGCCTGGCCCTGA
GAGAGTTGCAGCAAGCGGTCCACGCTGGTTTGCCCCAGCAGGCGAAAATCCTGTTTGATGGTGGTTAACG
GCGGGATATAACATGAGCTGTCTTCGGTATCGTCGTATCCCACTACCGAGATATCCGCACCAACGCGCAG
CCCGGACTCGGTAATGGCGCGCATTGCGCCCAGCGCCATCTGATCGTTGGCAACCAGCATCGCAGTGGGA
ACGATGCCCTCATTCAGCATTTGCATGGTTTGTTGAAAACCGGACATGGCACTCCAGTCGCCTTCCCGTT
CCGCTATCGGCTGAATTTGATTGCGAGTGAGATATTTATGCCAGCCAGCCAGACGCAGACGCGCCGAGAC
AGAACTTAATGGGCCCGCTAACAGCGCGATTTGCTGGTGACCCAATGCGACCAGATGCTCCACGCCCAGT
CGCGTACCGTCTTCATGGGAGAAAATAATACTGTTGATGGGTGTCTGGTCAGAGACATCAAGAAATAACG
CCGGAACATTAGTGCAGGCAGCTTCCACAGCAATGGCATCCTGGTCATCCAGCGGATAGTTAATGATCAG
CCCACTGACGCGTTGCGCGAGAAGATTGTGCACCGCCGCTTTACAGGCTTCGACGCCGCTTCGTTCTACC
ATCGACACCACCACGCTGGCACCCAGTTGATCGGCGCGAGATTTAATCGCCGCGACAATTTGCGACGGCG
CGTGCAGGGCCAGACTGGAGGTGGCAACGCCAATCAGCAACGACTGTTTGCCCGCCAGTTGTTGTGCCAC
GCGGTTGGGAATGTAATTCAGCTCCGCCATCGCCGCTTCCACTTTTTCCCGCGTTTTCGCAGAAACGTGG
CTGGCCTGGTTCACCACGCGGGAAACGGTCTGATAAGAGACACCGGCATACTCTGCGACATCGTATAACG
TTACTGGTTTCACATTCACCACCCTGAATTGACTCTCTTCCGGGCGCTATCATGCCATACCGCGAAAGGT
TTTGCGCCATTCGATGGTGTCCGGGATCTCGACGCTCTCCCTTATGCGACTCCTGCATTAGGAAGCAGCC
CAGTAGTAGGTTGAGGCCGTTGAGCACCGCCGCCGCAAGGAATGGTGCATGCAAGGAGATGGCGCCCAAC
AGTCCCCCGGCCACGGGGCCTGCCACCATACCCACGCCGAAACAAGCGCTCATGAGCCCGAAGTGGCGAG
CCCGATCTTCCCCATCGGTGATGTCGGCGATATAGGCGCCAGCAACCGCACCTGTGGCGCCGGTGATGCC
GGCCACGATGCGTCCGGCGTAGAGGATCGAGATCTCGATCCCGCGAAATTAATACGACTCACTATAGGGG
AATTGTGAGCGGATAACAATTCCCCTCTAGAAATAATTTTGTTTAACTTTAAGAAGGAGATATACCATGG
GCCATCACCATCACCATCACGACTACGACATCCCGACTACCGAAAACCTGTACTTCCAGGGATCGCATAT
GACTAGTGGATCCGCTTATGGGTCTGTCAAAGCCTATACTAACTTTGATGCTGAGCGGGATGCTTTGAAC
ATTGAAACAGCCATCAAGACCAAAGGTGTGGATGAGGTCACCATTGTCAACATTTTGACCAACCGCAGCA
ATGAACAGAGACAGGATATTGCCTTCGCCTACCAGAGAAGGACCAAAAAGGAACTTGCATCAGCACTGAA
GTCAGCCTTATCTGGCCACCTGGAGACGGTGATTTTGGGCCTATTGAAGACACCTGCTCAGTATGACGCT
TCTGAGCTAAAGGCTTCCATGAAGGGGCTGGGAACCGACGAGGACTCTCTCATTGAGATCATCTGCTCCA
GAACCAACCAGGAGCTGCAGGAAATTAACAGAGTCTACAAGGAAATGTACAAGACTGATCTGGAGAAGGA
CATTATTTCGGACACATCTGGTGACTTCCGCAAGCTGATGGTTGCCCTGGCAAAGGGTAGAAGAGCAGAG
GATGGCTCTGTCATTGATTATGAACTGATTGACCAAGATGCTCGGGATCTCTATGACGCTGGAGTGAAGA
GGAAAGGAACTGATGTTCCCAAGTGGATCAGCATCATGACCGAGCGGAGCGTGCCCCACCTCCAGAAAGT
ATTTGATAGGTACAAGAGTTACAGCCCTTATGACATGTTGGAAAGCATCAGGAAAGAGGTTAAAGGAGAC
CTGGAAAATGCTTTCCTGAACCTGGTTCAGTGCATTCAGAACAAGCCCCTGTATTTTGCTGATCGGCTGT
ATGACTCCATGAAGGGCAAGGGGACGCGAGATAAGGTCCTGATCAGAATCATGGTCTCCCGCAGTGAAGT
GGACATGTTGAAAATTAGGTCTGAGTTCAAGAGAAAGTACGGCAAGTCCCTGTACTATTATATCCAGCAA
GACACTAAGGGCGACTACCAGAAAGCGCTGCTGTACCTGTGTGGTGGAGATGACTAACTCGAGATCCGGC
TGCTAACAAAGCCCGAAAGGAAGCTGAGTTGGCTGCTGCCACCGCTGAGCAATAACTAGCATAACCCCTT
GGGGCCTCTAAACGGGTCTTGAGGGGTTTTTTGCTGAAAGGAGGAACTATATCCGGATATCCCGCAAGAG
GCCCGGCAGTACCGGCATAACCAAGCCTATGCCTACAGCATCCAGGGTGACGGTGCCGAGGATGACGATG
AGCGCATTGTTAGATTTCATACACGGTGCCTGACTGCGTTAGCAATTTAACTGTGATAAACTACCGCATT
AAAGCTTATCGATGATAAGCTGTCAAACATGAGAA
