Features (pLannotate 1.2.2; 20 found; start..end, strand, type, name):
      1..23      +  RBS            RBS: efficient ribosome binding site from bacteriophage T7 gene 10 (Olins and Rangwala, 1989)
     36..53      +  CDS            7xHis (fragment): 6xHis affinity tag
     81..1067    +  CDS            ANXA2: ANXA2_HUMAN - Also known as ANX2, ANX2L4, CAL1H, LPC2D. Experimental evidence at protein level: Swiss-Prot protein existence level 1. Calcium-regulated membrane-binding protein whose affinity for calcium is greatly enhanced by anionic phospholipids. It binds two calcium ions with high affinity. May be involved in heat-stress response. Inhibits PCSK9-enhanced LDLR degradation, probably reduces PCSK9 protein levels via a translational mechanism but also competes with LDLR for binding with PCSK9 (PubMed:18799458, PubMed:24808179, PubMed:22848640). From Homo sapiens (Human).
   1082..1131    +  CDS            SET1 (fragment): solubility-enhancement tag derived from T7 phage gene 10B
   1139..1186    +  terminator     T7 terminator: transcription terminator for bacteriophage T7 RNA polymerase
   1209..1313    -  CDS            TcR (fragment): tetracycline efflux protein; tet; confers resistance to tetracycline
   1361..1389    -  promoter       tet promoter: E. coli promoter for tetracycline efflux protein gene
   1502..1606    +  promoter       AmpR promoter: bla
   1607..2467    +  CDS            AmpR: β-lactamase; bla; confers resistance to ampicillin, carbenicillin, and related antibiotics
   2638..3226    +  rep_origin     ori: high-copy-number ColE1/pMB1/pBR322/pUC origin of replication
   3412..3551    -  misc_feature   bom: basis of mobility region from pBR322
   3653..3844    -  CDS            rop: Rop protein, which maintains plasmids at low copy number; rop
   3861..4241    +  CDS            YPB1_ECOLX: Protein predicted: Swiss-Prot protein existence level 4. From Escherichia coli.
   4483..5107    -  CDS            TcR (fragment): tetracycline efflux protein; tet; confers resistance to tetracycline
   5122..5143    -  protein_bind   CAP binding site: CAP binding activates transcription in the presence of cAMP. E. coli catabolite activator protein
   5156..6237    -  CDS            lacI: lac repressor; lacI; The lac repressor binds to the lac operator to inhibit transcription in E. coli. This inhibition can be relieved by adding lactose or isopropyl-β-D-thiogalactopyranoside (IPTG).
   6238..6315    -  promoter       lacI promoter: lacI
   6323..6602    -  CDS            TcR (fragment): tetracycline efflux protein; tet; confers resistance to tetracycline
   6624..6642    +  promoter       T7 promoter: promoter for bacteriophage T7 RNA polymerase
   6643..6667    +  protein_bind   lac operator: The lac repressor binds to the lac operator to inhibit transcription in E. coli. This inhibition can be relieved by adding lactose or isopropyl-β-D-thiogalactopyranoside (IPTG). lac repressor encoded by lacI
>Addgene plasmid #136546 | NdeI – SpeI(NheI) – BamHI/BglII - ANXA2 (23-339) | addgene full sequence | sequence record 270216 | Addgene NGS Result
TTTGTTTAACTTTAAGAAGGAGATATACCATGGGCCATCACCATCACCATCACGACTACGACATCCCGAC
TACCGAAAACCTGTACTTCCAGGGATCGCATATGACTAGTGGATCCGCTTATGGGTCTGTCAAAGCCTAT
ACTAACTTTGATGCTGAGCGGGATGCTTTGAACATTGAAACAGCCATCAAGACCAAAGGTGTGGATGAGG
TCACCATTGTCAACATTTTGACCAACCGCAGCAATGAACAGAGACAGGATATTGCCTTCGCCTACCAGAG
AAGGACCAAAAAGGAACTTGCATCAGCACTGAAGTCAGCCTTATCTGGCCACCTGGAGACGGTGATTTTG
GGCCTATTGAAGACACCTGCTCAGTATGACGCTTCTGAGCTAAAGGCTTCCATGAAGGGGCTGGGAACCG
ACGAGGACTCTCTCATTGAGATCATCTGCTCCAGAACCAACCAGGAGCTGCAGGAAATTAACAGAGTCTA
CAAGGAAATGTACAAGACTGATCTGGAGAAGGACATTATTTCGGACACATCTGGTGACTTCCGCAAGCTG
ATGGTTGCCCTGGCAAAGGGTAGAAGAGCAGAGGATGGCTCTGTCATTGATTATGAACTGATTGACCAAG
ATGCTCGGGATCTCTATGACGCTGGAGTGAAGAGGAAAGGAACTGATGTTCCCAAGTGGATCAGCATCAT
GACCGAGCGGAGCGTGCCCCACCTCCAGAAAGTATTTGATAGGTACAAGAGTTACAGCCCTTATGACATG
TTGGAAAGCATCAGGAAAGAGGTTAAAGGAGACCTGGAAAATGCTTTCCTGAACCTGGTTCAGTGCATTC
AGAACAAGCCCCTGTATTTTGCTGATCGGCTGTATGACTCCATGAAGGGCAAGGGGACGCGAGATAAGGT
CCTGATCAGAATCATGGTCTCCCGCAGTGAAGTGGACATGTTGAAAATTAGGTCTGAGTTCAAGAGAAAG
TACGGCAAGTCCCTGTACTATTATATCCAGCAAGACACTAAGGGCGACTACCAGAAAGCGCTGCTGTACC
TGTGTGGTGGAGATGACTAACTCGAGATCCGGCTGCTAACAAAGCCCGAAAGGAAGCTGAGTTGGCTGCT
GCCACCGCTGAGCAATAACTAGCATAACCCCTTGGGGCCTCTAAACGGGTCTTGAGGGGTTTTTTGCTGA
AAGGAGGAACTATATCCGGATATCCCGCAAGAGGCCCGGCAGTACCGGCATAACCAAGCCTATGCCTACA
GCATCCAGGGTGACGGTGCCGAGGATGACGATGAGCGCATTGTTAGATTTCATACACGGTGCCTGACTGC
GTTAGCAATTTAACTGTGATAAACTACCGCATTAAAGCTTATCGATGATAAGCTGTCAAACATGAGAATT
CTTGAAGACGAAAGGGCCTCGTGATACGCCTATTTTTATAGGTTAATGTCATGATAATAATGGTTTCTTA
GACGTCAGGTGGCACTTTTCGGGGAAATGTGCGCGGAACCCCTATTTGTTTATTTTTCTAAATACATTCA
AATATGTATCCGCTCATGAGACAATAACCCTGATAAATGCTTCAATAATATTGAAAAAGGAAGAGTATGA
GTATTCAACATTTCCGTGTCGCCCTTATTCCCTTTTTTGCGGCATTTTGCCTTCCTGTTTTTGCTCACCC
AGAAACGCTGGTGAAAGTAAAAGATGCTGAAGATCAGTTGGGTGCACGAGTGGGTTACATCGAACTGGAT
CTCAACAGCGGTAAGATCCTTGAGAGTTTTCGCCCCGAAGAACGTTTTCCAATGATGAGCACTTTTAAAG
TTCTGCTATGTGGCGCGGTATTATCCCGTGTTGACGCCGGGCAAGAGCAACTCGGTCGCCGCATACACTA
TTCTCAGAATGACTTGGTTGAGTACTCACCAGTCACAGAAAAGCATCTTACGGATGGCATGACAGTAAGA
GAATTATGCAGTGCTGCCATAACCATGAGTGATAACACTGCGGCCAACTTACTTCTGACAACGATCGGAG
GACCGAAGGAGCTAACCGCTTTTTTGCACAACATGGGGGATCATGTAACTCGCCTTGATCGTTGGGAACC
GGAGCTGAATGAAGCCATACCAAACGACGAGCGTGACACCACGATGCCTGCAGCAATGGCAACAACGTTG
CGCAAACTATTAACTGGCGAACTACTTACTCTAGCTTCCCGGCAACAATTAATAGACTGGATGGAGGCGG
ATAAAGTTGCAGGACCACTTCTGCGCTCGGCCCTTCCGGCTGGCTGGTTTATTGCTGATAAATCTGGAGC
CGGTGAGCGTGGGTCTCGCGGTATCATTGCAGCACTGGGGCCAGATGGTAAGCCCTCCCGTATCGTAGTT
ATCTACACGACGGGGAGTCAGGCAACTATGGATGAACGAAATAGACAGATCGCTGAGATAGGTGCCTCAC
TGATTAAGCATTGGTAACTGTCAGACCAAGTTTACTCATATATACTTTAGATTGATTTAAAACTTCATTT
TTAATTTAAAAGGATCTAGGTGAAGATCCTTTTTGATAATCTCATGACCAAAATCCCTTAACGTGAGTTT
TCGTTCCACTGAGCGTCAGACCCCGTAGAAAAGATCAAAGGATCTTCTTGAGATCCTTTTTTTCTGCGCG
TAATCTGCTGCTTGCAAACAAAAAAACCACCGCTACCAGCGGTGGTTTGTTTGCCGGATCAAGAGCTACC
AACTCTTTTTCCGAAGGTAACTGGCTTCAGCAGAGCGCAGATACCAAATACTGTCCTTCTAGTGTAGCCG
TAGTTAGGCCACCACTTCAAGAACTCTGTAGCACCGCCTACATACCTCGCTCTGCTAATCCTGTTACCAG
TGGCTGCTGCCAGTGGCGATAAGTCGTGTCTTACCGGGTTGGACTCAAGACGATAGTTACCGGATAAGGC
GCAGCGGTCGGGCTGAACGGGGGGTTCGTGCACACAGCCCAGCTTGGAGCGAACGACCTACACCGAACTG
AGATACCTACAGCGTGAGCTATGAGAAAGCGCCACGCTTCCCGAAGGGAGAAAGGCGGACAGGTATCCGG
TAAGCGGCAGGGTCGGAACAGGAGAGCGCACGAGGGAGCTTCCAGGGGGAAACGCCTGGTATCTTTATAG
TCCTGTCGGGTTTCGCCACCTCTGACTTGAGCGTCGATTTTTGTGATGCTCGTCAGGGGGGCGGAGCCTA
TGGAAAAACGCCAGCAACGCGGCCTTTTTACGGTTCCTGGCCTTTTGCTGGCCTTTTGCTCACATGTTCT
TTCCTGCGTTATCCCCTGATTCTGTGGATAACCGTATTACCGCCTTTGAGTGAGCTGATACCGCTCGCCG
CAGCCGAACGACCGAGCGCAGCGAGTCAGTGAGCGAGGAAGCGGAAGAGCGCCTGATGCGGTATTTTCTC
CTTACGCATCTGTGCGGTATTTCACACCGCAATGGTGCACTCTCAGTACAATCTGCTCTGATGCCGCATA
GTTAAGCCAGTATACACTCCGCTATCGCTACGTGACTGGGTCATGGCTGCGCCCCGACACCCGCCAACAC
CCGCTGACGCGCCCTGACGGGCTTGTCTGCTCCCGGCATCCGCTTACAGACAAGCTGTGACCGTCTCCGG
GAGCTGCATGTGTCAGAGGTTTTCACCGTCATCACCGAAACGCGCGAGGCAGCTGCGGTAAAGCTCATCA
GCGTGGTCGTGAAGCGATTCACAGATGTCTGCCTGTTCATCCGCGTCCAGCTCGTTGAGTTTCTCCAGAA
GCGTTAATGTCTGGCTTCTGATAAAGCGGGCCATGTTAAGGGCGGTTTTTTCCTGTTTGGTCACTGATGC
CTCCGTGTAAGGGGGATTTCTGTTCATGGGGGTAATGATACCGATGAAACGAGAGAGGATGCTCACGATA
CGGGTTACTGATGATGAACATGCCCGGTTACTGGAACGTTGTGAGGGTAAACAACTGGCGGTATGGATGC
GGCGGGACCAGAGAAAAATCACTCAGGGTCAATGCCAGCGCTTCGTTAATACAGATGTAGGTGTTCCACA
GGGTAGCCAGCAGCATCCTGCGATGCAGATCCGGAACATAATGGTGCAGGGCGCTGACTTCCGCGTTTCC
AGACTTTACGAAACACGGAAACCGAAGACCATTCATGTTGTTGCTCAGGTCGCAGACGTTTTGCAGCAGC
AGTCGCTTCACGTTCGCTCGCGTATCGGTGATTCATTCTGCTAACCAGTAAGGCAACCCCGCCAGCCTAG
CCGGGTCCTCAACGACAGGAGCACGATCATGCGCACCCGTGGCCAGGACCCAACGCTGCCCGAGATGCGC
CGCGTGCGGCTGCTGGAGATGGCGGACGCGATGGATATGTTCTGCCAAGGGTTGGTTTGCGCATTCACAG
TTCTCCGCAAGAATTGATTGGCTCCAATTCTTGGAGTGGTGAATCCGTTAGCGAGGTGCCGCCGGCTTCC
ATTCAGGTCGAGGTGGCCCGGCTCCATGCACCGCGACGCAACGCGGGGAGGCAGACAAGGTATAGGGCGG
CGCCTACAATCCATGCCAACCCGTTCCATGTGCTCGCCGAGGCGGCATAAATCGCCGTGACGATCAGCGG
TCCAATGATCGAAGTTAGGCTGGTAAGAGCCGCGAGCGATCCTTGAAGCTGTCCCTGATGGTCGTCATCT
ACCTGCCTGGACAGCATGGCCTGCAACGCGGGCATCCCGATGCCGCCGGAAGCGAGAAGAATCATAATGG
GGAAGGCCATCCAGCCTCGCGTCGCGAACGCCAGCAAGACGTAGCCCAGCGCGTCGGCCGCCATGCCGGC
GATAATGGCCTGCTTCTCGCCGAAACGTTTGGTGGCGGGACCAGTGACGAAGGCTTGAGCGAGGGCGTGC
AAGATTCCGAATACCGCAAGCGACAGGCCGATCATCGTCGCGCTCCAGCGAAAGCGGTCCTCGCCGAAAA
TGACCCAGAGCGCTGCCGGCACCTGTCCTACGAGTTGCATGATAAAGAAGACAGTCATAAGTGCGGCGAC
GATAGTCATGCCCCGCGCCCACCGGAAGGAGCTGACTGGGTTGAAGGCTCTCAAGGGCATCGGTCGAGAT
CCCGGTGCCTAATGAGTGAGCTAACTTACATTAATTGCGTTGCGCTCACTGCCCGCTTTCCAGTCGGGAA
ACTGTCGTGCCAGCTGCATTAATGAATCGGCCAACGCGCGGGGAGAGGCGGTTTGCGTATTGGGCGCCAG
GGTGGTTTTTCTTTTCACCAGTGAGACGGGCAACAGCTGATTGCCCTTCACCGCCTGGCCCTGAGAGAGT
TGCAGCAAGCGGTCCACGCTGGTTTGCCCCAGCAGGCGAAAATCCTGTTTGATGGTGGTTAACGGCGGGA
TATAACATGAGCTGTCTTCGGTATCGTCGTATCCCACTACCGAGATATCCGCACCAACGCGCAGCCCGGA
CTCGGTAATGGCGCGCATTGCGCCCAGCGCCATCTGATCGTTGGCAACCAGCATCGCAGTGGGAACGATG
CCCTCATTCAGCATTTGCATGGTTTGTTGAAAACCGGACATGGCACTCCAGTCGCCTTCCCGTTCCGCTA
TCGGCTGAATTTGATTGCGAGTGAGATATTTATGCCAGCCAGCCAGACGCAGACGCGCCGAGACAGAACT
TAATGGGCCCGCTAACAGCGCGATTTGCTGGTGACCCAATGCGACCAGATGCTCCACGCCCAGTCGCGTA
CCGTCTTCATGGGAGAAAATAATACTGTTGATGGGTGTCTGGTCAGAGACATCAAGAAATAACGCCGGAA
CATTAGTGCAGGCAGCTTCCACAGCAATGGCATCCTGGTCATCCAGCGGATAGTTAATGATCAGCCCACT
GACGCGTTGCGCGAGAAGATTGTGCACCGCCGCTTTACAGGCTTCGACGCCGCTTCGTTCTACCATCGAC
ACCACCACGCTGGCACCCAGTTGATCGGCGCGAGATTTAATCGCCGCGACAATTTGCGACGGCGCGTGCA
GGGCCAGACTGGAGGTGGCAACGCCAATCAGCAACGACTGTTTGCCCGCCAGTTGTTGTGCCACGCGGTT
GGGAATGTAATTCAGCTCCGCCATCGCCGCTTCCACTTTTTCCCGCGTTTTCGCAGAAACGTGGCTGGCC
TGGTTCACCACGCGGGAAACGGTCTGATAAGAGACACCGGCATACTCTGCGACATCGTATAACGTTACTG
GTTTCACATTCACCACCCTGAATTGACTCTCTTCCGGGCGCTATCATGCCATACCGCGAAAGGTTTTGCG
CCATTCGATGGTGTCCGGGATCTCGACGCTCTCCCTTATGCGACTCCTGCATTAGGAAGCAGCCCAGTAG
TAGGTTGAGGCCGTTGAGCACCGCCGCCGCAAGGAATGGTGCATGCAAGGAGATGGCGCCCAACAGTCCC
CCGGCCACGGGGCCTGCCACCATACCCACGCCGAAACAAGCGCTCATGAGCCCGAAGTGGCGAGCCCGAT
CTTCCCCATCGGTGATGTCGGCGATATAGGCGCCAGCAACCGCACCTGTGGCGCCGGTGATGCCGGCCAC
GATGCGTCCGGCGTAGAGGATCGAGATCTCGATCCCGCGAAATTAATACGACTCACTATAGGGGAATTGT
GAGCGGATAACAATTCCCCTCTAGAAATAAT
