>Addgene plasmid #136546 | NdeI – SpeI(NheI) – BamHI/BglII - ANXA2 (23-339) | depositor partial sequence | sequence record 264448 | Multi-cloning site and ANXA2
CATATGACTAGTGGATCCGCTTATGGGTCTGTCAAAGCCTATACTAACTTTGATGCTGAGCGGGATGCTT
TGAACATTGAAACAGCCATCAAGACCAAAGGTGTGGATGAGGTCACCATTGTCAACATTTTGACCAACCG
CAGCAATGAACAGAGACAGGATATTGCCTTCGCCTACCAGAGAAGGACCAAAAAGGAACTTGCATCAGCA
CTGAAGTCAGCCTTATCTGGCCACCTGGAGACGGTGATTTTGGGCCTATTGAAGACACCTGCTCAGTATG
ACGCTTCTGAGCTAAAGGCTTCCATGAAGGGGCTGGGAACCGACGAGGACTCTCTCATTGAGATCATCTG
CTCCAGAACCAACCAGGAGCTGCAGGAAATTAACAGAGTCTACAAGGAAATGTACAAGACTGATCTGGAG
AAGGACATTATTTCGGACACATCTGGTGACTTCCGCAAGCTGATGGTTGCCCTGGCAAAGGGTAGAAGAG
CAGAGGATGGCTCTGTCATTGATTATGAACTGATTGACCAAGATGCTCGGGATCTCTATGACGCTGGAGT
GAAGAGGAAAGGAACTGATGTTCCCAAGTGGATCAGCATCATGACCGAGCGGAGCGTGCCCCACCTCCAG
AAAGTATTTGATAGGTACAAGAGTTACAGCCCTTATGACATGTTGGAAAGCATCAGGAAAGAGGTTAAAG
GAGACCTGGAAAATGCTTTCCTGAACCTGGTTCAGTGCATTCAGAACAAGCCCCTGTATTTTGCTGATCG
GCTGTATGACTCCATGAAGGGCAAGGGGACGCGAGATAAGGTCCTGATCAGAATCATGGTCTCCCGCAGT
GAAGTGGACATGTTGAAAATTAGGTCTGAGTTCAAGAGAAAGTACGGCAAGTCCCTGTACTATTATATCC
AGCAAGACACTAAGGGCGACTACCAGAAAGCGCTGCTGTACCTGTGTGGTGGAGATGACTAA
